Addgene plasmid #100089: G9A[SET]-dCas9
Purpose: Catalytic domain [SET] of human G9A fused to N-terminus of dCas9; pCDNA3 vector backbone, mammalian expression
Depositing lab: David Segal. Depositing organization: University of California, Davis. Publication: dCas9-based epigenome editing suggests acquisition of histone methylation is not sufficient for target gene repression. O'Geen H, Ren C, Nicolet CM, Perez AA, Halmai J, Le VM, Mackay JP, Farnham PJ, Segal DJ. Nucleic Acids Res. 2017 Sep 29;45(17):9901-9916. doi: 10.1093/nar/gkx578. PubMed 28973434.
Backbone
  Vector backbone: pcDNA3.3-TOPO
  Backbone manufacturer: ThermoFisher
  Backbone size w/o insert (bp): 5407
  Total vector size (bp): 11068
  Vector type: Mammalian Expression, CRISPR
  Selectable markers: Neomycin (select with G418)
Growth in bacteria
  Bacterial resistance: Ampicillin, 100 μg/mL
  Growth temperature: 37°C
  Growth strain: DH5alpha
  Copy number: High Copy
Gene/Insert
  Gene/Insert name: G9A (alt name: EHMT2)
  Species: H. sapiens (human)
  Mutation: G9A[SET] includes aa 829-1209
  GenBank ID: NP_006700.3
  Entrez Gene: EHMT2 (a.k.a. BAT8, C6orf30, G9A, GAT8, KMT1C, NG36)
  Promoter: CMV
  Tag / fusion protein: 3XFLag-NLS-G9A[SET]-dCas9-NLS
  Cloning method: Gibson Cloning
  Sequencing primers: 5′ CMV-F; 3′ polyA TK-R
Terms and licenses: Academic/Nonprofit Terms; Industry Terms: Not Available to Industry
How to cite: G9A[SET]-dCas9 was a gift from David Segal (Addgene plasmid # 100089 ; http://n2t.net/addgene:100089 ; RRID:Addgene_100089)
