[The description below was written by a language model from this plasmid's Addgene catalogue record and pLannotate feature annotations shown in this document.]
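Description:
G9A[SET]-dCas9 is a mammalian expression plasmid of about 11 kb built on the pcDNA3.3-TOPO backbone, designed for CRISPR-based epigenome editing. It is propagated in E. coli through a high-copy ColE1/pUC-type origin with ampicillin selection from the β-lactamase gene. It also carries an f1 phage origin and short residual lac promoter/operator and lacI fragments from the backbone. For selection in mammalian cells, an SV40 enhancer/early promoter drives a neomycin phosphotransferase gene terminated by an SV40 polyadenylation signal, which confers G418 resistance.

The payload is a single fusion open reading frame under the human CMV immediate-early enhancer and promoter, terminated by the HSV thymidine kinase poly(A) signal. According to the record, the encoded protein is arranged as 3xFLAG, a nuclear localization signal, the SET catalytic domain of human G9A (EHMT2, residues 829–1209), catalytically inactive Streptococcus pyogenes Cas9, and a C-terminal NLS. The feature table confirms the EHMT2 fragment, the Cas9 coding region and a downstream bipartite nucleoplasmin NLS. It does not annotate the N-terminal FLAG tag and NLS separately, and it labels the nuclease simply as Cas9, so the inactivating mutations rest on the catalogue description. G9A mono- and dimethylates histone H3 lysine 9, a mark associated with transcriptional repression.

No guide RNA cassette is annotated, so a guide RNA would have to be supplied separately. With one, the dCas9 moiety can tether the methyltransferase domain to a chosen genomic locus without cutting DNA. This allows tests of whether locally deposited H3K9 methylation is enough to repress a target gene, and the FLAG epitope provides a handle for detecting the fusion protein.
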