Features (pLannotate 1.2.2; 19 found; start..end, strand, type, name):
      1..380     +  enhancer       CMV enhancer: human cytomegalovirus immediate early enhancer
    381..584     +  promoter       CMV promoter: human cytomegalovirus (CMV) immediate early promoter
    840..1982    +  CDS            EHMT2 (fragment): EHMT2_HUMAN - Also known as BAT8, C6orf30, G9A, KMT1C, NG36. Experimental evidence at protein level: Swiss-Prot protein existence level 1. Histone methyltransferase that specifically mono- and dimethylates 'Lys-9' of histone H3 (H3K9me1 and H3K9me2, respectively) in euchromatin. H3K9me represents a specific tag for epigenetic transcriptional repression by recruiting HP1 proteins to methylated histones. Also mediates monomethylation of 'Lys-56' of histone H3 (H3K56me1) in G1 phase, leading to promote interaction between histone H3 and PCNA and regulating DNA replication. Also weakly methylates
   2043..6146    +  CDS            Cas9: Cas9 (Csn1) endonuclease from the Streptococcus pyogenes Type II CRISPR/Cas system generates RNA-guided double strand breaks in DNA
   6222..6269    +  CDS            nucleoplasmin NLS: bipartite nuclear localization signal from nucleoplasmin
   6452..6500    +  polyA_signal   HSV TK poly(A) signal: herpes simplex virus thymidine kinase polyadenylation signal (Cole and Stacy, 1985)
   6702..7130    +  rep_origin     f1 ori (sequence partly withheld): f1 bacteriophage origin of replication; arrow indicates direction of (+) strand synthesis
   7144..7473    +  promoter       SV40 promoter: SV40 enhancer and early promoter
   7540..8331    +  CDS            neo: KKA2_KLEPN - Also known as kan, nptII. Experimental evidence at protein level: Swiss-Prot protein existence level 1. Resistance to kanamycin, neomycin, paromomycin, ribostamycin, butirosin and gentamicin B. From Klebsiella pneumoniae.
   8357..8515    +  CDS            ble (fragment): BLE_KLEPN - Experimental evidence at protein level: Swiss-Prot protein existence level 1. Binding protein with a strong affinity to the bleomycin family of antibiotics. Binds to CL990; an antimitotic-antibiotic compound. From Klebsiella pneumoniae.
   8510..8631    +  polyA_signal   SV40 poly(A) signal: SV40 polyadenylation signal
   8702..8724    -  protein_bind   lac operator (fragment): The lac repressor binds to the lac operator to inhibit transcription in E. coli. This inhibition can be relieved by adding lactose or isopropyl-β-D-thiogalactopyranoside (IPTG). lac repressor encoded by lacI
   8728..8758    -  promoter       lac promoter: promoter for the E. coli lac operon
   8773..8794    -  protein_bind   CAP binding site: CAP binding activates transcription in the presence of cAMP. E. coli catabolite activator protein
   8807..8899    -  CDS            lacI (fragment): lac repressor; lacI; The lac repressor binds to the lac operator to inhibit transcription in E. coli. This inhibition can be relieved by adding lactose or isopropyl-β-D-thiogalactopyranoside (IPTG).
   9082..9670    -  rep_origin     ori: high-copy-number ColE1/pMB1/pBR322/pUC origin of replication
   9841..10701   -  CDS            AmpR: β-lactamase; bla; confers resistance to ampicillin, carbenicillin, and related antibiotics
  10702..10806   -  promoter       AmpR promoter: bla
  10865..10917   -  misc_feature   bom (fragment): basis of mobility region from pBR322
>Addgene plasmid #100089 | G9A[SET]-dCas9 | addgene full sequence | sequence record 197561 | Addgene NGS Result
GACATTGATTATTGACTAGTTATTAATAGTAATCAATTACGGGGTCATTAGTTCATAGCCCATATATGGA
GTTCCGCGTTACATAACTTACGGTAAATGGCCCGCCTGGCTGACCGCCCAACGACCCCCGCCCATTGACG
TCAATAATGACGTATGTTCCCATAGTAACGCCAATAGGGACTTTCCATTGACGTCAATGGGTGGAGTATT
TACGGTAAACTGCCCACTTGGCAGTACATCAAGTGTATCATATGCCAAGTACGCCCCCTATTGACGTCAA
TGACGGTAAATGGCCCGCCTGGCATTATGCCCAGTACATGACCTTATGGGACTTTCCTACTTGGCAGTAC
ATCTACGTATTAGTCATCGCTATTACCATGGTGATGCGGTTTTGGCAGTACATCAATGGGCGTGGATAGC
GGTTTGACTCACGGGGATTTCCAAGTCTCCACCCCATTGACGTCAATGGGAGTTTGTTTTGGCACCAAAA
TCAACGGGACTTTCCAAAATGTCGTAACAACTCCGCCCCATTGACGCAAATGGGCGGTAGGCGTGTACGG
TGGGAGGTCTATATAAGCAGAGCTCGTTTAGTGAACCGTCAGATCGCCTGGAGACGCCATCCACGCTGTT
TTGACCTCCATAGAAGACACCGGGACCGATCCAGCCTCCGGACTCTAGAGGATCGAACCCTTGCCACCAT
GCCCAAGAAGAAGAGGAAGGTGGGAGGCTCCGGAGGAAGCGACTATAAGGACCACGACGGAGACTACAAG
GATCATGATATTGATTACAAAGACGATGACGATAAGGGTGGCGGGTCCGGCGGTGGATCCGGTACCGGCA
GCGCCGCCATCGCCGAAGTCCTTCTGAATGCGCGCTGTGACCTCCATGCTGTCAACTACCATGGGGACAC
CCCCCTGCACATCGCAGCTCGGGAGAGCTACCATGACTGCGTGCTGTTATTCCTGTCACGTGGGGCCAAC
CCTGAGCTGCGGAACAAAGAGGGGGACACAGCATGGGACCTGACTCCCGAGCGCTCCGACGTGTGGTTTG
CGCTTCAACTCAACCGCAAGCTCCGACTTGGGGTGGGAAATCGGGCCATCCGCACAGAGAAGATCATCTG
CCGGGACGTGGCTCGGGGCTATGAGAACGTGCCCATTCCCTGTGTCAACGGTGTGGATGGGGAGCCCTGC
CCTGAGGATTACAAGTACATCTCAGAGAACTGCGAGACGTCCACCATGAACATCGATCGCAACATCACCC
ACCTGCAGCACTGCACGTGTGTGGACGACTGCTCTAGCTCCAACTGCCTGTGCGGCCAGCTCAGCATCCG
GTGCTGGTATGACAAGGATGGGCGATTGCTCCAGGAATTTAACAAGATTGAGCCTCCGCTGATTTTCGAG
TGTAACCAGGCGTGCTCATGCTGGAGAAACTGCAAGAACCGGGTCGTACAGAGTGGCATCAAGGTGCGGC
TACAGCTCTACCGAACAGCCAAGATGGGCTGGGGGGTCCGCGCCCTGCAGACCATCCCACAGGGGACCTT
CATCTGCGAGTATGTCGGGGAGCTGATCTCTGATGCTGAGGCTGATGTGAGAGAGGATGATTCTTACCTC
TTCGACTTAGACAACAAGGATGGAGAGGTGTACTGCATAGATGCCCGTTACTATGGCAACATCAGCCGCT
TCATCAACCACCTGTGTGACCCCAACATCATTCCCGTCCGGGTCTTCATGCTGCACCAAGACCTGCGATT
TCCACGCATCGCCTTCTTCAGTTCCCGAGACATCCGGACTGGGGAGGAGCTAGGGTTTGACTATGGCGAC
CGCTTCTGGGACATCAAAAGCAAATATTTCACCTGCCAATGTGGCTCTGAGAAGTGCAAGCACTCAGCCG
AAGCCATTGCCCTGGAGCAGAGCCGTCTGGCCCGCCTGGACCCACACCCTGAGCTGCTGCCCGAGCTCGG
CTCCCTGCCCCCTGTCAACACAAGTACCGGAGGGAGTGGTGGAAGCGGCGGTTCTGGTGGCTCAGGCGGC
AGCGGCCGGCCAATGGACAAGAAGTACTCCATTGGGCTCGCTATCGGCACAAACAGCGTCGGCTGGGCCG
TCATTACGGACGAGTACAAGGTGCCGAGCAAAAAATTCAAAGTTCTGGGCAATACCGATCGCCACAGCAT
AAAGAAGAACCTCATTGGCGCCCTCCTGTTCGACTCCGGGGAGACGGCCGAAGCCACGCGGCTCAAAAGA
ACAGCACGGCGCAGATATACCCGCAGAAAGAATCGGATCTGCTACCTGCAGGAGATCTTTAGTAATGAGA
TGGCTAAGGTGGATGACTCTTTCTTCCATAGGCTGGAGGAGTCCTTTTTGGTGGAGGAGGATAAAAAGCA
CGAGCGCCACCCAATCTTTGGCAATATCGTGGACGAGGTGGCGTACCATGAAAAGTACCCAACCATATAT
CATCTGAGGAAGAAGCTTGTAGACAGTACTGATAAGGCTGACTTGCGGTTGATCTATCTCGCGCTGGCGC
ATATGATCAAATTTCGGGGACACTTCCTCATCGAGGGGGACCTGAACCCAGACAACAGCGATGTCGACAA
ACTCTTTATCCAACTGGTTCAGACTTACAATCAGCTTTTCGAAGAGAACCCGATCAACGCATCCGGAGTT
GACGCCAAAGCAATCCTGAGCGCTAGGCTGTCCAAATCCCGGCGGCTCGAAAACCTCATCGCACAGCTCC
CTGGGGAGAAGAAGAACGGCCTGTTTGGTAATCTTATCGCCCTGTCACTCGGGCTGACCCCCAACTTTAA
ATCTAACTTCGACCTGGCCGAAGATGCCAAGCTTCAACTGAGCAAAGACACCTACGATGATGATCTCGAC
AATCTGCTGGCCCAGATCGGCGACCAGTACGCAGACCTTTTTTTGGCGGCAAAGAACCTGTCAGACGCCA
TTCTGCTGAGTGATATTCTGCGAGTGAACACGGAGATCACCAAAGCTCCGCTGAGCGCTAGTATGATCAA
GCGCTATGATGAGCACCACCAAGACTTGACTTTGCTGAAGGCCCTTGTCAGACAGCAACTGCCTGAGAAG
TACAAGGAAATTTTCTTCGATCAGTCTAAAAATGGCTACGCCGGATACATTGACGGCGGAGCAAGCCAGG
AGGAATTTTACAAATTTATTAAGCCCATCTTGGAAAAAATGGACGGCACCGAGGAGCTGCTGGTAAAGCT
TAACAGAGAAGATCTGTTGCGCAAACAGCGCACTTTCGACAATGGAAGCATCCCCCACCAGATTCACCTG
GGCGAACTGCACGCTATCCTCAGGCGGCAAGAGGATTTCTACCCCTTTTTGAAAGATAACAGGGAAAAGA
TTGAGAAAATCCTCACATTTCGGATACCCTACTATGTAGGCCCCCTCGCCCGGGGAAATTCCAGATTCGC
GTGGATGACTCGCAAATCAGAAGAGACCATCACTCCCTGGAACTTCGAGGAAGTCGTGGATAAGGGGGCC
TCTGCCCAGTCCTTCATCGAAAGGATGACTAACTTTGATAAAAATCTGCCTAACGAAAAGGTGCTTCCTA
AACACTCTCTGCTGTACGAGTACTTCACAGTTTATAACGAGCTCACCAAGGTCAAATACGTCACAGAAGG
GATGAGAAAGCCAGCATTCCTGTCTGGAGAGCAGAAGAAAGCTATCGTGGACCTCCTCTTCAAGACGAAC
CGGAAAGTTACCGTGAAACAGCTCAAAGAAGACTATTTCAAAAAGATTGAATGTTTCGACTCTGTTGAAA
TCAGCGGAGTGGAGGATCGCTTCAACGCATCCCTGGGAACGTATCACGATCTCCTGAAAATCATTAAAGA
CAAGGACTTCCTGGACAATGAGGAGAACGAGGACATTCTTGAGGACATTGTCCTCACCCTTACGTTGTTT
GAAGATAGGGAGATGATTGAAGAACGCTTGAAAACTTACGCTCATCTCTTCGACGACAAAGTCATGAAAC
AGCTCAAGAGGCGCCGATATACAGGATGGGGGCGGCTGTCAAGAAAACTGATCAATGGGATCCGAGACAA
GCAGAGTGGAAAGACAATCCTGGATTTTCTTAAGTCCGATGGATTTGCCAACAGGAACTTCATGCAGTTG
ATCCATGATGACTCTCTCACCTTTAAGGAGGACATCCAGAAAGCACAAGTTTCTGGCCAGGGGGACAGTC
TTCACGAGCACATCGCTAATCTTGCAGGTAGCCCAGCTATCAAAAAGGGAATACTGCAGACCGTTAAGGT
CGTGGATGAACTCGTCAAAGTAATGGGAAGGCATAAGCCCGAGAATATCGTTATCGAGATGGCCCGAGAG
AACCAAACTACCCAGAAGGGACAGAAGAACAGTAGGGAAAGGATGAAGAGGATTGAAGAGGGTATAAAAG
AACTGGGGTCCCAAATCCTTAAGGAACACCCAGTTGAAAACACCCAGCTTCAGAATGAGAAGCTCTACCT
GTACTACCTGCAGAACGGCAGGGACATGTACGTGGATCAGGAACTGGACATCAATCGGCTCTCCGACTAC
GACGTGGATGCTATCGTGCCCCAGTCTTTTCTCAAAGATGATTCTATTGATAATAAAGTGTTGACAAGAT
CCGATAAAAATAGAGGGAAGAGTGATAACGTCCCCTCAGAAGAAGTTGTCAAGAAAATGAAAAATTATTG
GCGGCAGCTGCTGAACGCCAAACTGATCACACAACGGAAGTTCGATAATCTGACTAAGGCTGAACGAGGT
GGCCTGTCTGAGTTGGATAAAGCCGGCTTCATCAAAAGGCAGCTTGTTGAGACACGCCAGATCACCAAGC
ACGTGGCCCAAATTCTCGATTCACGCATGAACACCAAGTACGATGAAAATGACAAACTGATTCGAGAGGT
GAAAGTTATTACTCTGAAGTCTAAGCTGGTCTCAGATTTCAGAAAGGACTTTCAGTTTTATAAGGTGAGA
GAGATCAACAATTACCACCATGCGCATGATGCCTACCTGAATGCAGTGGTAGGCACTGCACTTATCAAAA
AATATCCCAAGCTTGAATCTGAATTTGTTTACGGAGACTATAAAGTGTACGATGTTAGGAAAATGATCGC
AAAGTCTGAGCAGGAAATAGGCAAGGCCACCGCTAAGTACTTCTTTTACAGCAATATTATGAATTTTTTC
AAGACCGAGATTACACTGGCCAATGGAGAGATTCGGAAGCGACCACTTATCGAAACAAACGGAGAAACAG
GAGAAATCGTGTGGGACAAGGGTAGGGATTTCGCGACAGTCCGGAAGGTCCTGTCCATGCCGCAGGTGAA
CATCGTTAAAAAGACCGAAGTACAGACCGGAGGCTTCTCCAAGGAAAGTATCCTCCCGAAAAGGAACAGC
GACAAGCTGATCGCACGCAAAAAAGATTGGGACCCCAAGAAATACGGCGGATTCGATTCTCCTACAGTCG
CTTACAGTGTACTGGTTGTGGCCAAAGTGGAGAAAGGGAAGTCTAAAAAACTCAAAAGCGTCAAGGAACT
GCTGGGCATCACAATCATGGAGCGATCAAGCTTCGAAAAAAACCCCATCGACTTTCTCGAGGCGAAAGGA
TATAAAGAGGTCAAAAAAGACCTCATCATTAAGCTTCCCAAGTACTCTCTCTTTGAGCTTGAAAACGGCC
GGAAACGAATGCTCGCTAGTGCGGGCGAGCTGCAGAAAGGTAACGAGCTGGCACTGCCCTCTAAATACGT
TAATTTCTTGTATCTGGCCAGCCACTATGAAAAGCTCAAAGGGTCTCCCGAAGATAATGAGCAGAAGCAG
CTGTTCGTGGAACAACACAAACACTACCTTGATGAGATCATCGAGCAAATAAGCGAATTCTCCAAAAGAG
TGATCCTCGCCGACGCTAACCTCGATAAGGTGCTTTCTGCTTACAATAAGCACAGGGATAAGCCCATCAG
GGAGCAGGCAGAAAACATTATCCACTTGTTTACTCTGACCAACTTGGGCGCGCCTGCAGCCTTCAAGTAC
TTCGACACCACCATAGACAGAAAGCGGTACACCTCTACAAAGGAGGTCCTGGACGCCACACTGATTCATC
AGTCAATTACGGGGCTCTATGAAACAAGAATCGACCTCTCTCAGCTCGGTGGAGACGGTGGTAGTGGAGG
TTCAGGAGGATCCGGGGGGAGCGGAGGGAGCGCTAGCGGTGGAGGCTCCGGAGGTGGATCTAAAAGGCCG
GCGGCCACGAAAAAGGCCGGTCAGGCAAAAAAGAAAAAGGGTGGTAGTGGAAGCGGAGCTACTAACTTCA
GCCTGCTGAAGCAGGCTGGAGACGTGGAGGAGAACCCTGGACCTGCGGCCGCATGAAAGGGTTCGATCCC
TACCGGTTAGTAATGAGTTTAAACGGGGGAGGCTAACTGAAACACGGAAGGAGACAATACCGGAAGGAAC
CCGCGCTATGACGGCAATAAAAAGACAGAATAAAACGCACGGGTGTTGGGTCGTTTGTTCATAAACGCGG
GGTTCGGTCCCAGGGCTGGCACTCTGTCGATACCCCACCGAGACCCCATTGGGGCCAATACGCCCGCGTT
TCTTCCTTTTCCCCACCCCACCCCCCAAGTTCGGGTGAAGGCCCAGGGCTCGCAGCCAACGTCGGGGCGG
CAGGCCCTGCCATAGCAGATCTGCGCAGCTGGGGCTCTAGGGGGTATCCCC
[124 nt withheld, positions 6702-6825]
C
[91 nt withheld, positions 6827-6917]
A
[49 nt withheld, positions 6919-6967]
CCTTTGACGTTGGAGTCCACGTTCTTT
[37 nt withheld, positions 6995-7031]
ACCCTATCTCGGTCTATTCTTTTGATTTATAAGGGATTTTGCCGATTTCGGCCTATTGGTTAAAAAATGA
GCTGATTTAACAAAAATTTAACGCGAATTAATTCTGTGGAATGTGTGTCAGTTAGGGTGTGGAAAGTCCC
CAGGCTCCCCAGCAGGCAGAAGTATGCAAAGCATGCATCTCAATTAGTCAGCAACCAGGTGTGGAAAGTC
CCCAGGCTCCCCAGCAGGCAGAAGTATGCAAAGCATGCATCTCAATTAGTCAGCAACCATAGTCCCGCCC
CTAACTCCGCCCATCCCGCCCCTAACTCCGCCCAGTTCCGCCCATTCTCCGCCCCATGGCTGACTAATTT
TTTTTATTTATGCAGAGGCCGAGGCCGCCTCTGCCTCTGAGCTATTCCAGAAGTAGTGAGGAGGCTTTTT
TGGAGGCCTAGGCTTTTGCAAAAAGCTCCCGGGAGCTTGTATATCCATTTTCGGATCTGATCAAGAGACA
GGATGAGGATCGTTTCGCATGATTGAACAAGATGGATTGCACGCAGGTTCTCCGGCCGCTTGGGTGGAGA
GGCTATTCGGCTATGACTGGGCACAACAGACAATCGGCTGCTCTGATGCCGCCGTGTTCCGGCTGTCAGC
GCAGGGGCGCCCGGTTCTTTTTGTCAAGACCGACCTGTCCGGTGCCCTGAATGAACTGCAGGACGAGGCA
GCGCGGCTATCGTGGCTGGCCACGACGGGCGTTCCTTGCGCAGCTGTGCTCGACGTTGTCACTGAAGCGG
GAAGGGACTGGCTGCTATTGGGCGAAGTGCCGGGGCAGGATCTCCTGTCATCTCACCTTGCTCCTGCCGA
GAAAGTATCCATCATGGCTGATGCAATGCGGCGGCTGCATACGCTTGATCCGGCTACCTGCCCATTCGAC
CACCAAGCGAAACATCGCATCGAGCGAGCACGTACTCGGATGGAAGCCGGTCTTGTCGATCAGGATGATC
TGGACGAAGAGCATCAGGGGCTCGCGCCAGCCGAACTGTTCGCCAGGCTCAAGGCGCGCATGCCCGACGG
CGAGGATCTCGTCGTGACCCATGGCGATGCCTGCTTGCCGAATATCATGGTGGAAAATGGCCGCTTTTCT
GGATTCATCGACTGTGGCCGGCTGGGTGTGGCGGACCGCTATCAGGACATAGCGTTGGCTACCCGTGATA
TTGCTGAAGAGCTTGGCGGCGAATGGGCTGACCGCTTCCTCGTGCTTTACGGTATCGCCGCTCCCGATTC
GCAGCGCATCGCCTTCTATCGCCTTCTTGACGAGTTCTTCTGAGCGGGACTCTGGGGTTCGCGAAATGAC
CGACCAAGCGACGCCCAACCTGCCATCACGAGATTTCGATTCCACCGCCGCCTTCTATGAAAGGTTGGGC
TTCGGAATCGTTTTCCGGGACGCCGGCTGGATGATCCTCCAGCGCGGGGATCTCATGCTGGAGTTCTTCG
CCCACCCCAACTTGTTTATTGCAGCTTATAATGGTTACAAATAAAGCAATAGCATCACAAATTTCACAAA
TAAAGCATTTTTTTCACTGCATTCTAGTTGTGGTTTGTCCAAACTCATCAATGTATCTTATCATGTCTGT
ATACCGTCGACCTCTAGCTAGAGCTTGGCGTAATCATGGTCATAGCTGTTTCCTGTGTGAAATTGTTATC
CGCTCACAATTCCACACAACATACGAGCCGGAAGCATAAAGTGTAAAGCCTGGGGTGCCTAATGAGTGAG
CTAACTCACATTAATTGCGTTGCGCTCACTGCCCGCTTTCCAGTCGGGAAACCTGTCGTGCCAGCTGCAT
TAATGAATCGGCCAACGCGCGGGGAGAGGCGGTTTGCGTATTGGGCGCTCTTCCGCTTCCTCGCTCACTG
ACTCGCTGCGCTCGGTCGTTCGGCTGCGGCGAGCGGTATCAGCTCACTCAAAGGCGGTAATACGGTTATC
CACAGAATCAGGGGATAACGCAGGAAAGAACATGTGAGCAAAAGGCCAGCAAAAGGCCAGGAACCGTAAA
AAGGCCGCGTTGCTGGCGTTTTTCCATAGGCTCCGCCCCCCTGACGAGCATCACAAAAATCGACGCTCAA
GTCAGAGGTGGCGAAACCCGACAGGACTATAAAGATACCAGGCGTTTCCCCCTGGAAGCTCCCTCGTGCG
CTCTCCTGTTCCGACCCTGCCGCTTACCGGATACCTGTCCGCCTTTCTCCCTTCGGGAAGCGTGGCGCTT
TCTCATAGCTCACGCTGTAGGTATCTCAGTTCGGTGTAGGTCGTTCGCTCCAAGCTGGGCTGTGTGCACG
AACCCCCCGTTCAGCCCGACCGCTGCGCCTTATCCGGTAACTATCGTCTTGAGTCCAACCCGGTAAGACA
CGACTTATCGCCACTGGCAGCAGCCACTGGTAACAGGATTAGCAGAGCGAGGTATGTAGGCGGTGCTACA
GAGTTCTTGAAGTGGTGGCCTAACTACGGCTACACTAGAAGAACAGTATTTGGTATCTGCGCTCTGCTGA
AGCCAGTTACCTTCGGAAAAAGAGTTGGTAGCTCTTGATCCGGCAAACAAACCACCGCTGGTAGCGGTGG
TTTTTTTGTTTGCAAGCAGCAGATTACGCGCAGAAAAAAAGGATCTCAAGAAGATCCTTTGATCTTTTCT
ACGGGGTCTGACGCTCAGTGGAACGAAAACTCACGTTAAGGGATTTTGGTCATGAGATTATCAAAAAGGA
TCTTCACCTAGATCCTTTTAAATTAAAAATGAAGTTTTAAATCAATCTAAAGTATATATGAGTAAACTTG
GTCTGACAGTTACCAATGCTTAATCAGTGAGGCACCTATCTCAGCGATCTGTCTATTTCGTTCATCCATA
GTTGCCTGACTCCCCGTCGTGTAGATAACTACGATACGGGAGGGCTTACCATCTGGCCCCAGTGCTGCAA
TGATACCGCGAGACCCACGCTCACCGGCTCCAGATTTATCAGCAATAAACCAGCCAGCCGGAAGGGCCGA
GCGCAGAAGTGGTCCTGCAACTTTATCCGCCTCCATCCAGTCTATTAATTGTTGCCGGGAAGCTAGAGTA
AGTAGTTCGCCAGTTAATAGTTTGCGCAACGTTGTTGCCATTGCTACAGGCATCGTGGTGTCACGCTCGT
CGTTTGGTATGGCTTCATTCAGCTCCGGTTCCCAACGATCAAGGCGAGTTACATGATCCCCCATGTTGTG
CAAAAAAGCGGTTAGCTCCTTCGGTCCTCCGATCGTTGTCAGAAGTAAGTTGGCCGCAGTGTTATCACTC
ATGGTTATGGCAGCACTGCATAATTCTCTTACTGTCATGCCATCCGTAAGATGCTTTTCTGTGACTGGTG
AGTACTCAACCAAGTCATTCTGAGAATAGTGTATGCGGCGACCGAGTTGCTCTTGCCCGGCGTCAATACG
GGATAATACCGCGCCACATAGCAGAACTTTAAAAGTGCTCATCATTGGAAAACGTTCTTCGGGGCGAAAA
CTCTCAAGGATCTTACCGCTGTTGAGATCCAGTTCGATGTAACCCACTCGTGCACCCAACTGATCTTCAG
CATCTTTTACTTTCACCAGCGTTTCTGGGTGAGCAAAAACAGGAAGGCAAAATGCCGCAAAAAAGGGAAT
AAGGGCGACACGGAAATGTTGAATACTCATACTCTTCCTTTTTCAATATTATTGAAGCATTTATCAGGGT
TATTGTCTCATGAGCGGATACATATTTGAATGTATTTAGAAAAATAAACAAATAGGGGTTCCGCGCACAT
TTCCCCGAAAAGTGCCACCTGACGTCGACGGATCGGGAGATCTCCCGATCCCCTATGGTGCACTCTCAGT
ACAATCTGCTCTGATGCCGCATAGTTAAGCCAGTATCTGCTCCCTGCTTGTGTGTTGGAGGTCGCTGAGT
AGTGCGCGAGCAAAATTTAAGCTACAACAAGGCAAGGCTTGACCGACAATTGCATGAAGAATCTGCTTAG
GGTTAGGCGTTTTGCGCTGCTTCGCGATGTACGGGCCAGATATACGCGTT
